>Addgene plasmid #64131 | sgRNA3_ASCL1 | depositor full sequence | sequence record 107342 | sgRNA3_ASCL1 sequence 8309 bps
GGGCCCGCTCTAGAGATCCGACGCGCCATCTCTAGGCCCGCGCCGGCCCCCTCGCACAGACTTGTGGGAG
AAGCTCGGCTACTCCCCTGCCCCGGTTAATTTGCATATAATATTTCCTAGTAACTATAGAGGCTTAATGT
GCGATAAAAGACAGATAATCTGTTCTTTTTAATACTAGCTACATTTTACATGATAGGCTTGGATTTCTAT
AACTTCGTATAGCATACATTATACGAAGTTATAAACAGCACAAAAGGAAACTCACCCTAACTGTAAAGTA
ATTGTGTGTTTTGAGACTATAAGTATCCCTTGGAGAACCACCTTGTTGGATGGAGAGTTTGCAAGGAGCG
TTTTAGAGCTAGAAATAGCAAGTTAAAATAAGGCTAGTCCGTTATCAACTTGAAAAAGTGGCACCGAGTC
GGTGCTTTTTTTCTCGAGTACTAGGATCCATTAGGCGGCCGCGTGGATAACCGTATTACCGCCATGCATT
AGTTATTAATAGTAATCAATTACGGGGTCATTAGTTCATAGCCCATATATGGAGTTCCGCGTTACATAAC
TTACGGTAAATGGCCCGCCTGGCTGACCGCCCAACGACCCCCGCCCATTGACGTCAATAATGACGTATGT
TCCCATAGTAACGCCAATAGGGACTTTCCATTGACGTCAATGGGTGGAGTATTTACGGTAAACTGCCCAC
TTGGCAGTACATCAAGTGTATCATATGCCAAGTACGCCCCCTATTGACGTCAATGACGGTAAATGGCCCG
CCTGGCATTATGCCCAGTACATGACCTTATGGGACTTTCCTACTTGGCAGTACATCTACGTATTAGTCAT
CGCTATTACCATGGTGATGCGGTTTTGGCAGTACATCAATGGGCGTGGATAGCGGTTTGACTCACGGGGA
TTTCCAAGTCTCCACCCCATTGACGTCAATGGGAGTTTGTTTTGGCACCAAAATCAACGGGACTTTCCAA
AATGTCGTAACAACTCCGCCCCATTGACGCAAATGGGCGGTAGGCGTGTACGGTGGGAGGTCTATATAAG
CAGAGCTGGTTTAGTGAACCGTCAGATCCGCTAGCCCACCATGACCGAGTACAAGCCCACGGTGCGCCTC
GCCACCCGCGACGACGTCCCCCGGGCCGTACGCACCCTCGCCGCCGCGTTCGCCGACTACCCCGCCACGC
GCCACACCGTCGACCCGGACCGCCACATCGAGCGGGTCACCGAGCTGCAAGAACTCTTCCTCACGCGCGT
CGGGCTCGACATCGGCAAGGTGTGGGTCGCGGACGACGGCGCCGCGGTGGCGGTCTGGACCACGCCGGAG
AGCGTCGAAGCGGGGGCGGTGTTCGCCGAGATCGGCCCGCGCATGGCCGAGTTGAGCGGTTCCCGGCTGG
CCGCGCAGCAACAGATGGAAGGCCTCCTGGCGCCGCACCGGCCCAAGGAGCCCGCGTGGTTCCTGGCCAC
CGTCGGCGTCTCGCCCGACCACCAGGGCAAGGGTCTGGGCAGCGCCGTCGTGCTCCCCGGAGTGGAGGCG
GCCGAGCGCGCCGGGGTGCCCGCCTTCCTGGAGACCTCCGCGCCCCGCAACCTCCCCTTCTACGAGCGGC
TCGGCTTCACCGTCACCGCCGACGTCGAGGTGCCCGAAGGACCGCGCACCTGGTGCATGACCCGCAAGCC
CGGTGCCGGATCGGGAGAGGGCAGAGGAAGTCTGCTAACATGCGGTGACGTCGAGGAGAATCCTGGCCCA
CCGGTCGCCACCATGGTGAGCAAGGGCGAGGAGGATAACATGGCCATCATCAAGGAGTTCATGCGCTTCA
AGGTGCACATGGAGGGCTCCGTGAACGGCCACGAGTTCGAGATCGAGGGCGAGGGCGAGGGCCGCCCCTA
CGAGGGCACCCAGACCGCCAAGCTGAAGGTGACCAAGGGTGGCCCCCTGCCCTTCGCCTGGGACATCCTG
TCCCCTCAGTTCATGTACGGCTCCAAGGCCTACGTGAAGCACCCCGCCGACATCCCCGACTACTTGAAGC
TGTCCTTCCCCGAGGGCTTCAAGTGGGAGCGCGTGATGAACTTCGAGGACGGCGGCGTGGTGACCGTGAC
CCAGGACTCCTCCCTGCAGGACGGCGAGTTCATCTACAAGGTGAAGCTGCGCGGCACCAACTTCCCCTCC
GACGGCCCCGTAATGCAGAAGAAGACCATGGGCTGGGAGGCCTCCTCCGAGCGGATGTACCCCGAGGACG
GCGCCCTGAAGGGCGAGATCAAGCAGAGGCTGAAGCTGAAGGACGGCGGCCACTACGACGCTGAGGTCAA
GACCACCTACAAGGCCAAGAAGCCCGTGCAGCTGCCCGGCGCCTACAACGTCAACATCAAGTTGGACATC
ACCTCCCACAACGAGGACTACACCATCGTGGAACAGTACGAACGCGCCGAGGGCCGCCACTCCACCGGCG
GCATGGACGAGCTGTACAAGTAAGAATTCGTCGAGGGACCTAATAACTTCGTATAGCATACATTATACGA
AGTTATACATGTTTAAGGGTTCCGGTTCCACTAGGTACAATTCGATATCAAGCTTATCGATAATCAACCT
CTGGATTACAAAATTTGTGAAAGATTGACTGGTATTCTTAACTATGTTGCTCCTTTTACGCTATGTGGAT
ACGCTGCTTTAATGCCTTTGTATCATGCTATTGCTTCCCGTATGGCTTTCATTTTCTCCTCCTTGTATAA
ATCCTGGTTGCTGTCTCTTTATGAGGAGTTGTGGCCCGTTGTCAGGCAACGTGGCGTGGTGTGCACTGTG
TTTGCTGACGCAACCCCCACTGGTTGGGGCATTGCCACCACCTGTCAGCTCCTTTCCGGGACTTTCGCTT
TCCCCCTCCCTATTGCCACGGCGGAACTCATCGCCGCCTGCCTTGCCCGCTGCTGGACAGGGGCTCGGCT
GTTGGGCACTGACAATTCCGTGGTGTTGTCGGGGAAATCATCGTCCTTTCCTTGGCTGCTCGCCTGTGTT
GCCACCTGGATTCTGCGCGGGACGTCCTTCTGCTACGTCCCTTCGGCCCTCAATCCAGCGGACCTTCCTT
CCCGCGGCCTGCTGCCGGCTCTGCGGCCTCTTCCGCGTCTTCGCCTTCGCCCTCAGACGAGTCGGATCTC
CCTTTGGGCCGCCTCCCCGCATCGATACCGTCGACCTCGATCGAGACCTAGAAAAACATGGAGCAATCAC
AAGTAGCAATACAGCAGCTACCAATGCTGATTGTGCCTGGCTAGAAGCACAAGAGGAGGAGGAGGTGGGT
TTTCCAGTCACACCTCAGGTACCTTTAAGACCAATGACTTACAAGGCAGCTGTAGATCTTAGCCACTTTT
TAAAAGAAAAGGGGGGACTGGAAGGGCTAATTCACTCCCAACGAAGACAAGATATCCTTGATCTGTGGAT
CTACCACACACAAGGCTACTTCCCTGATTGGCAGAACTACACACCAGGGCCAGGGATCAGATATCCACTG
ACCTTTGGATGGTGCTACAAGCTAGTACCAGTTGAGCAAGAGAAGGTAGAAGAAGCCAATGAAGGAGAGA
ACACCCGCTTGTTACACCCTGTGAGCCTGCATGGGATGGATGACCCGGAGAGAGAAGTATTAGAGTGGAG
GTTTGACAGCCGCCTAGCATTTCATCACATGGCCCGAGAGCTGCATCCGGACTGTACTGGGTCTCTCTGG
TTAGACCAGATCTGAGCCTGGGAGCTCTCTGGCTAACTAGGGAACCCACTGCTTAAGCCTCAATAAAGCT
TGCCTTGAGTGCTTCAAGTAGTGTGTGCCCGTCTGTTGTGTGACTCTGGTAACTAGAGATCCCTCAGACC
CTTTTAGTCAGTGTGGAAAATCTCTAGCAGCATGTGAGCAAAAGGCCAGCAAAAGGCCAGGAACCGTAAA
AAGGCCGCGTTGCTGGCGTTTTTCCATAGGCTCCGCCCCCCTGACGAGCATCACAAAAATCGACGCTCAA
GTCAGAGGTGGCGAAACCCGACAGGACTATAAAGATACCAGGCGTTTCCCCCTGGAAGCTCCCTCGTGCG
CTCTCCTGTTCCGACCCTGCCGCTTACCGGATACCTGTCCGCCTTTCTCCCTTCGGGAAGCGTGGCGCTT
TCTCATAGCTCACGCTGTAGGTATCTCAGTTCGGTGTAGGTCGTTCGCTCCAAGCTGGGCTGTGTGCACG
AACCCCCCGTTCAGCCCGACCGCTGCGCCTTATCCGGTAACTATCGTCTTGAGTCCAACCCGGTAAGACA
CGACTTATCGCCACTGGCAGCAGCCACTGGTAACAGGATTAGCAGAGCGAGGTATGTAGGCGGTGCTACA
GAGTTCTTGAAGTGGTGGCCTAACTACGGCTACACTAGAAGAACAGTATTTGGTATCTGCGCTCTGCTGA
AGCCAGTTACCTTCGGAAAAAGAGTTGGTAGCTCTTGATCCGGCAAACAAACCACCGCTGGTAGCGGTGG
TTTTTTTGTTTGCAAGCAGCAGATTACGCGCAGAAAAAAAGGATCTCAAGAAGATCCTTTGATCTTTTCT
ACGGGGTCTGACGCTCAGTGGAACGAAAACTCACGTTAAGGGATTTTGGTCATGAGATTATCAAAAAGGA
TCTTCACCTAGATCCTTTTAAATTAAAAATGAAGTTTTAAATCAATCTAAAGTATATATGAGTAAACTTG
GTCTGACAGTTACCAATGCTTAATCAGTGAGGCACCTATCTCAGCGATCTGTCTATTTCGTTCATCCATA
GTTGCCTGACTCCCCGTCGTGTAGATAACTACGATACGGGAGGGCTTACCATCTGGCCCCAGTGCTGCAA
TGATACCGCGAGACCCACGCTCACCGGCTCCAGATTTATCAGCAATAAACCAGCCAGCCGGAAGGGCCGA
GCGCAGAAGTGGTCCTGCAACTTTATCCGCCTCCATCCAGTCTATTAATTGTTGCCGGGAAGCTAGAGTA
AGTAGTTCGCCAGTTAATAGTTTGCGCAACGTTGTTGCCATTGCTACAGGCATCGTGGTGTCACGCTCGT
CGTTTGGTATGGCTTCATTCAGCTCCGGTTCCCAACGATCAAGGCGAGTTACATGATCCCCCATGTTGTG
CAAAAAAGCGGTTAGCTCCTTCGGTCCTCCGATCGTTGTCAGAAGTAAGTTGGCCGCAGTGTTATCACTC
ATGGTTATGGCAGCACTGCATAATTCTCTTACTGTCATGCCATCCGTAAGATGCTTTTCTGTGACTGGTG
AGTACTCAACCAAGTCATTCTGAGAATAGTGTATGCGGCGACCGAGTTGCTCTTGCCCGGCGTCAATACG
GGATAATACCGCGCCACATAGCAGAACTTTAAAAGTGCTCATCATTGGAAAACGTTCTTCGGGGCGAAAA
CTCTCAAGGATCTTACCGCTGTTGAGATCCAGTTCGATGTAACCCACTCGTGCACCCAACTGATCTTCAG
CATCTTTTACTTTCACCAGCGTTTCTGGGTGAGCAAAAACAGGAAGGCAAAATGCCGCAAAAAAGGGAAT
AAGGGCGACACGGAAATGTTGAATACTCATACTCTTCCTTTTTCAATATTATTGAAGCATTTATCAGGGT
TATTGTCTCATGAGCGGATACATATTTGAATGTATTTAGAAAAATAAACAAATAGGGGTTCCGCGCACAT
TTCCCCGAAAAGTGCCACCTGACGCTTAAGCGGTCGACGGATCGGGAGATCTCCCGATCCCCTATGGTGC
ACTCTCAGTACAATCTGCTCTGATGCCGCATAGTTAAGCCAGTATCTGCTCCCTGCTTGTGTGTTGGAGG
TCGCTGAGTAGTGCGCGAGCAAAATTTAAGCTACAACAAGGCAAGGCTTGACCGACAATTGCATGAAGAA
TCTGCTTAGGGTTAGGCGTTTTGCGCTGCTTCGCGATGTACGGGCCAGATATACGCGTTGACATTGATTA
TTGACTAGTTATTAATAGTAATCAATTACGGGGTCATTAGTTCATAGCCCATATATGGAGTTCCGCGTTA
CATAACTTACGGTAAATGGCCCGCCTGGCTGACCGCCCAACGACCCCCGCCCATTGACGTCAATAATGAC
GTATGTTCCCATAGTAACGCCAATAGGGACTTTCCATTGACGTCAATGGGTGGAGTATTTACGGTAAACT
GCCCACTTGGCAGTACATCAAGTGTATCATATGCCAAGTACGCCCCCTATTGACGTCAATGACGGTAAAT
GGCCCGCCTGGCATTATGCCCAGTACATGACCTTATGGGACTTTCCTACTTGGCAGTACATCTACGTATT
AGTCATCGCTATTACCATGGTGATGCGGTTTTGGCAGTACATCAATGGGCGTGGATAGCGGTTTGACTCA
CGGGGATTTCCAAGTCTCCACCCCATTGACGTCAATGGGAGTTTGTTTTGGCACCAAAATCAACGGGACT
TTCCAAAATGTCGTAACAACTCCGCCCCATTGACGCAAATGGGCGGTAGGCGTGTACGGTGGGAGGTCTA
TATAAGCAGCGCGTTTTGCCTGTACTGGGTCTCTCTGGTTAGACCAGATCTGAGCCTGGGAGCTCTCTGG
CTAACTAGGGAACCCACTGCTTAAGCCTCAATAAAGCTTGCCTTGAGTGCTTCAAGTAGTGTGTGCCCGT
CTGTTGTGTGACTCTGGTAACTAGAGATCCCTCAGACCCTTTTAGTCAGTGTGGAAAATCTCTAGCAGTG
GCGCCCGAACAGGGACTTGAAAGCGAAAGGGAAACCAGAGGAGCTCTCTCGACGCAGGACTCGGCTTGCT
GAAGCGCGCACGGCAAGAGGCGAGGGGCGGCGACTGGTGAGTACGCCAAAAATTTTGACTAGCGGAGGCT
AGAAGGAGAGAGATGGGTGCGAGAGCGTCAGTATTAAGCGGGGGAGAATTAGATCGCGATGGGAAAAAAT
TCGGTTAAGGCCAGGGGGAAAGAAAAAATATAAATTAAAACATATAGTATGGGCAAGCAGGGAGCTAGAA
CGATTCGCAGTTAATCCTGGCCTGTTAGAAACATCAGAAGGCTGTAGACAAATACTGGGACAGCTACAAC
CATCCCTTCAGACAGGATCAGAAGAACTTAGATCATTATATAATACAGTAGCAACCCTCTATTGTGTGCA
TCAAAGGATAGAGATAAAAGACACCAAGGAAGCTTTAGACAAGATAGAGGAAGAGCAAAACAAAAGTAAG
ACCACCGCACAGCAAGCGGCCGGCCGCGCTGATCTTCAGACCTGGAGGAGGAGATATGAGGGACAATTGG
AGAAGTGAATTATATAAATATAAAGTAGTAAAAATTGAACCATTAGGAGTAGCACCCACCAAGGCAAAGA
GAAGAGTGGTGCAGAGAGAAAAAAGAGCAGTGGGAATAGGAGCTTTGTTCCTTGGGTTCTTGGGAGCAGC
AGGAAGCACTATGGGCGCAGCGTCAATGACGCTGACGGTACAGGCCAGACAATTATTGTCTGGTATAGTG
CAGCAGCAGAACAATTTGCTGAGGGCTATTGAGGCGCAACAGCATCTGTTGCAACTCACAGTCTGGGGCA
TCAAGCAGCTCCAGGCAAGAATCCTGGCTGTGGAAAGATACCTAAAGGATCAACAGCTCCTGGGGATTTG
GGGTTGCTCTGGAAAACTCATTTGCACCACTGCTGTGCCTTGGAATGCTAGTTGGAGTAATAAATCTCTG
GAACAGATTTGGAATCACACGACCTGGATGGAGTGGGACAGAGAAATTAACAATTACACAAGCTTAATAC
ACTCCTTAATTGAAGAATCGCAAAACCAGCAAGAAAAGAATGAACAAGAATTATTGGAATTAGATAAATG
GGCAAGTTTGTGGAATTGGTTTAACATAACAAATTGGCTGTGGTATATAAAATTATTCATAATGATAGTA
GGAGGCTTGGTAGGTTTAAGAATAGTTTTTGCTGTACTTTCTATAGTGAATAGAGTTAGGCAGGGATATT
CACCATTATCGTTTCAGACCCACCTCCCAACCCCGAGGGGACCCGACAGGCCCGAAGGAATAGAAGAAGA
AGGTGGAGAGAGAGACAGAGACAGATCCATTCGATTAGTGAACGGATCGGCACTGCGTGCGCCAATTCTG
CAGACAAATGGCAGTATTCATCCACAATTTTAAAAGAAAAGGGGGGATTGGGGGGTACAGTGCAGGGGAA
AGAATAGTAGACATAATAGCAACAGACATACAAACTAAAGAATTACAAAAACAAATTACAAAAATTCAAA
ATTTTCGGGTTTATTACAGGGACAGCAGAGATCCAGTTTGGTTAGTACC
Features (pLannotate 1.2.2; 24 found; start..end, strand, type, name):
    209..242     +  protein_bind   loxP: Cre-mediated recombination occurs in the 8-bp core sequence (GCATACAT). Cre recombinase
    350..425     +  misc_RNA       gRNA scaffold: guide RNA scaffold for the Streptococcus pyogenes CRISPR/Cas9 system
    550..853     +  enhancer       CMV enhancer: human cytomegalovirus immediate early enhancer
    854..1057    +  promoter       CMV promoter: human cytomegalovirus (CMV) immediate early promoter
   1091..1687    +  CDS            PuroR: puromycin N-acetyltransferase; pac from Streptomyces alboniger; confers resistance to puromycin
   1763..2470    +  CDS            mCherry: mCherry is a basic (constitutively fluorescent) red fluorescent protein published in 2004, derived from Discosoma sp.. It is reported to be a very rapidly-maturing monomer with low acid sensitivity.
   2493..2526    +  protein_bind   loxP: Cre-mediated recombination occurs in the 8-bp core sequence (GCATACAT). Cre recombinase
   2559..2582    +  misc_feature   MCS (fragment): pBluescript multiple cloning site
   2582..3170    +  misc_feature   WPRE: woodchuck hepatitis virus posttranscriptional regulatory element
   3171..3190    +  misc_feature   MCS (fragment): pBluescript multiple cloning site
   3192..3692    +  CDS            nef (fragment): NEF_HV1LA - Experimental evidence at protein level: Swiss-Prot protein existence level 1. Extracellular Nef protein targets CD4(+) T-lymphocytes for apoptosis by interacting with CXCR4 surface receptors. From Human immunodeficiency virus type 1 group M subtype B (isolate Lai) (HIV-1).
   3699..3879    +  LTR            5' LTR (truncated): truncated 5' long terminal repeat (LTR) from HIV-1
   3941..4529    -  rep_origin     ori: high-copy-number ColE1/pMB1/pBR322/pUC origin of replication
   4700..5560    -  CDS            AmpR: β-lactamase; bla; confers resistance to ampicillin, carbenicillin, and related antibiotics
   5561..5665    -  promoter       AmpR promoter: bla
   5733..5785    -  misc_feature   bom (fragment): basis of mobility region from pBR322
   5940..6319    +  enhancer       CMV enhancer: human cytomegalovirus immediate early enhancer
   6320..6519    +  promoter       CMV promoter: human cytomegalovirus (CMV) immediate early promoter
   6537..6717    +  LTR            5' LTR (truncated): truncated 5' long terminal repeat (LTR) from HIV-1
   6764..6889    +  misc_feature   HIV-1 Ψ: packaging signal of human immunodeficiency virus type 1
   6873..7211    +  CDS            HIV-1 gag (fragment): gag protein from human immunodeficiency virus 1; gag
   7388..7621    +  misc_feature   RRE: The Rev response element (RRE) of HIV-1 allows for Rev-dependent mRNA export from the nucleus to the cytoplasm.
   7998..8098    +  CDS            Rev (fragment): human immunodeficiency virus 1 (HIV-1) Rev protein; rev; enhances nuclear export of unspliced and incompletely spliced viral mRNAs
   8148..8265    +  misc_feature   cPPT/CTS: central polypurine tract and central termination sequence of HIV-1
