[The description below was written by a language model from this plasmid's Addgene catalogue record and pLannotate feature annotations shown in this document.]
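Description:
sgRNA3_ASCL1 is an 8,309 bp lentiviral CRISPR guide-RNA expression plasmid built on the pgRNA-humanized backbone. It delivers a single guide RNA directed at the human ASCL1 gene (also known as ASH1/MASH1) into mammalian cells. In bacteria it is maintained by a high-copy ColE1/pUC-type origin and selected with ampicillin through the β-lactamase gene. The lentiviral framework consists of a CMV enhancer/promoter fused to a truncated HIV-1 5' LTR, which drives production of the genomic RNA in packaging cells. This is followed by the Ψ packaging signal with a gag fragment, the Rev response element for Rev-dependent nuclear export, and the cPPT/CTS. Downstream of the payload lie a WPRE, which enhances transcript expression, and a second truncated LTR.

The roughly 145 bp insert, cloned between BstXI and NotI sites, supplies the ASCL1-targeting spacer joined to the Streptococcus pyogenes Cas9 guide scaffold. The catalogue lists a U6 promoter as driving it, although the automated annotation detected only the scaffold and did not flag the promoter. The record's insert name reads "sgRNA1_ASCL3", which appears inconsistent with the plasmid name and the ASCL1 gene assignment.

Downstream of the guide, a CMV enhancer/promoter expresses puromycin N-acetyltransferase and mCherry, described in the record as linked by a T2A peptide. Transduced or transfected cells can therefore be selected with puromycin and identified by red fluorescence. Two loxP sites in the same orientation flank the guide scaffold and marker cassette, which would in principle permit Cre-mediated excision.

The plasmid was deposited as a component of a CRISPR-Cas9-based photoactivatable transcription system. In that system it provides the targeting guide for ASCL1, while the remaining components must be supplied from other constructs.
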