Addgene plasmid #64131: sgRNA3_ASCL1
Purpose: Photoactivatable transcription system. Lentiviral expression of ASCL1 sgRNA3. Also contains a CMV-puro-t2A-mCherry expression cassette.
Depositing lab: Moritoshi Sato. Depositing organization: The University of Tokyo. Publication: CRISPR-Cas9-based Photoactivatable Transcription System. Nihongaki Y, Yamamoto S, Kawano F, Suzuki H, Sato M. Chem Biol. 2015 Feb 19;22(2):169-74. doi: 10.1016/j.chembiol.2014.12.011. Epub 2015 Jan 22. PubMed 25619936.
Backbone
  Vector backbone: pgRNA-humanized
  Backbone manufacturer: Stanley Qi, Addgene plasmid 44248
  Total vector size (bp): 8309
  Vector type: Mammalian Expression, Lentiviral, CRISPR
  Selectable markers: Puromycin
Growth in bacteria
  Bacterial resistance: Ampicillin, 100 μg/mL
  Growth temperature: 37°C
  Growth strain: Stbl3
  Copy number: High Copy
Gene/Insert
  Gene/Insert name: sgRNA1_ASCL3 (alt name: ASCL1)
  gRNA/shRNA sequence: TGGATGGAGAGTTTGCAAGGAGC
  Species: H. sapiens (human)
  Insert size (bp): 145
  Entrez Gene: ASCL1 (a.k.a. ASH1, HASH1, MASH1, bHLHa46)
  Promoter: U6
  Cloning method: Restriction Enzyme; 5′ cloning site BstX1 (not destroyed); 3′ cloning site NotI (not destroyed)
  Sequencing primers: 5′ AAGGAAACTCACCCTAACTG
Terms and licenses: Academic/Nonprofit Terms; Industry Terms: Not Available to Industry
How to cite: sgRNA3_ASCL1 was a gift from Moritoshi Sato (Addgene plasmid # 64131 ; http://n2t.net/addgene:64131 ; RRID:Addgene_64131)
