>Addgene plasmid #64131 | sgRNA3_ASCL1 | addgene partial sequence | sequence record 109437 | mU6-F old 5'-cagcacaaaaggaaactcacc-3'
ATAAGTATCCCTTGGAGAACCACCTTGTTGGATGGAGAGTTTGCAAGGAGCGTTTTAGAGCTAGAAATAG
CAAGTTAAAATAAGGCTAGTCCGTTATCAACTTGAAAAAGTGGCACCGAGTCGGTGCTTTTTTTCTCGAG
TACTAGGATCCATTAGGCGGCCGCGTGGATAACCGTATTACCGCCATGCATTAGTTATTAATAGTAATCA
ATTACGGGGTCATTAGTTCATAGCCCATATATGGAGTTCCGCGTTACATAACTTACGGTAAATGGCCCGC
CTGGCTGACCGCCCAACGACCCCCGCCCATTGACGTCAATAATGACGTATGTTCCCATAGTAACGCCAAT
AGGGACTTTCCATTGACGTCAATGGGTGGAGTATTTACGGTAAACTGCCCACTTGGCAGTACATCAAGTG
TATCATATGCCAAGTACGCCCCCTATTGACGTCAATGACGGTAAATGGCCCGCCTGGCATTATGCCCAGT
ACATGACCTTATGGGACTTTCCTACTTGGCAGTACATCTACGTATTAGTCATCGCTATTACCATGGTGAT
GCGGTTTTGGCAGTACATCAATGGGCGTGGATAGCGGTTTGACTCACGGGGATTTCCAAGTCTCCACCCC
ATTGACGTCAATGGGAGTTTGTTTTGGCACCAAAATCAACGGGACTTTCCAAAATGTCGTAACAACTCCG
CCCCATTGACGCAAATGGGCGGTAGGCGTGTACGGTGGGAGGTCTATATAAGCAGAGCTGGTTTAGTGAA
CCGTCAGATCCGCTAGCCCACCATGACCGAGTACAAGCCCACGGTGCGCCTCGCCACCCGCGACGACGTC
CC
