>Addgene plasmid #64131 | sgRNA3_ASCL1 | addgene partial sequence | sequence record 109582 | mCherry-R 5'-TTGGTCACCTTCAGCTTGG-3'
GATCTCGAACTCGTGGCCGTTCACGGAGCCCTCCATGTGCACCTTGAAGCGCATGAACTCCTTGATGATG
GCCATGTTATCCTCCTCGCCCTTGCTCACCATGGTGGCGACCGGTGGGCCAGGATTCTCCTCGACGTCAC
CGCATGTTAGCAGACTTCCTCTGCCCTCTCCCGATCCGGCACCGGGCTTGCGGGTCATGCACCAGGTGCG
CGGTCCTTCGGGCACCTCGACGTCGGCGGTGACGGTGAAGCCGAGCCGCTCGTAGAAGGGGAGGTTGCGG
GGCGCGGAGGTCTCCAGGAAGGCGGGCACCCCGGCGCGCTCGGCCGCCTCCACTCCGGGGAGCACGACGG
CGCTGCCCAGACCCTTGCCCTGGTGGTCGGGCGAGACGCCGACGGTGGCCAGGAACCACGCGGGCTCCTT
GGGCCGGTGCGGCGCCAGGAGGCCTTCCATCTGTTGCTGCGCGGCCAGCCGGGAACCGCTCAACTCGGCC
ATGCGCGGGCCGATCTCGGCGAACACCGCCCCCGCTTCGACGCTCTCCGGCGTGGTCCAGACCGCCACCG
CGGCGCCGTCGTCCGCGACCCACACCTTGCCGATGTCGAGCCCGACGCGCGTGAGGAAGAGTTCTTGCAG
CTCGGTGACCCGCTCGATGTGGCGGTCCGGGTCGACGGTGTGGCGCGTGGCGGGGTAGTCGGCGAACGCG
GCGGCGAGGGTGCGTACGGCCCGGGGGACGTCGTCGCGGGTGGCGAGGCGCACCGTGGGCTTGTACTCGG
TCATGGTGGGCTAGCGGATCTGACGGTTCACTAAACCAGCTCTGCTTATATAGACCTCCCACCGTACACG
CCTACCGCC
